>Addgene plasmid #25697 | IRS1-A4 | addgene partial sequence | sequence record 31748 | 25697 with pLXSN-5
CCCTCACTCCTTCTCTAGGCGCCGGAATTAGATCGATCTCTCGAGGTCGACGGTATCGATAAGCTTAAAA
AGAGCATGCACAAACGCTTCTTGACAGGAAGAGAAGCATTTGTACATGCTCGGGATCTCTATCACTGATA
GGGAACTTATAAGATTCCCAAATCCAAAGACATTTCACGTTTATGGTGATTTCCCAGAACACATAGCGAC
ATGCAAATATTGCAGGGCGCCACTCCCCTGTCCCTCACAGCCATCTTCCTGCCAGGGCGCACGCGCGCTG
GGTGTTCCCGCCTAGTGACACTGGGCCCGCGATTCCTTGGAGCGGGTTGATGACGTCAGCGTTCGAATTC
TACCGGGTAGGGGAGGCGCTTTTCCCAAGGCAGTCTGGAGCATGCGCTTTAGCAGCCCCGCTGGGCACTT
GGCGCTACACAAGTGGCCTCTGGCCTCGCACACATTCCACATCCACCGGTAGGCGCCAACCGGCTCCGTT
CTTTGGTGGCCCCTTCGCGCCACCTTCTACTCCTCCCCTAGTCAGGAAGTTCCCCCCCGCCCCGCAGCTC
GCGTCGTGCAGGACGTGACAAATGGAAGTAGCACGTCTCACTAGTCTCGTGCAGATGGACAGCACCGCTG
AGCAATGGAAGCGGGTAGGCCTTTGGGGCAGCGGCCAATAGCAGCTTTGCTCCTTCGCTTTCTGGGCTCA
GAGGCTGGGAAGGGGTGGGTCCGGGGGCGGGCTCAGGGGCGGGCTCANGGGCGGGGCGGGCGCCCGAAGG
TCCTCCGGAGGCCCGGCATTCTGCACGCTTCAAAAGCGCACGTCTGCCGCGCTGTTCTCCTCTTCCTCAT
CTCCGGGCCTTTCGACCTGCAGCCCAAGCTAGCTTACCATGACCGAGTACAAGCCCACGGTGCGCCTCGC
CACCCGCGACGACGTCCCCAGGGCCGTACGCACCCTCGCCGCCGCG
