[The description below was written by a language model from this plasmid's Addgene catalogue record.]
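Description:
IRS1-A4 is a retroviral RNA interference construct built on the commercial pSUPERIOR RETRO-PURO backbone (about 6.3 kb without insert). It is designed to knock down human IRS1 (insulin receptor substrate 1). Rather than a coding sequence, the insert is a short hairpin cassette made from a pair of annealed sense and antisense oligonucleotides, listed in the depositor comments, that were ligated into the vector by restriction enzyme cloning. Once transcribed, the hairpin is expected to fold into an shRNA that the cellular RNAi machinery processes into an siRNA directed against the IRS1 transcript. The record does not name the promoter that drives the hairpin. Vectors of the pSUPER/pSUPERIOR family generally use an H1-type RNA polymerase III promoter, and the run of thymidines at the end of the sense oligonucleotide is consistent with a Pol III terminator.

The plasmid is propagated in E. coli under ampicillin selection, and its copy number is recorded as unknown. As a retroviral vector, it is meant to be packaged into viral particles in a suitable packaging cell line and then delivered by transduction, so that the shRNA cassette integrates stably into target mammalian cells. Transduced cells can be selected with the puromycin resistance marker. No feature table accompanies the record, so details of the LTRs, packaging signal and marker promoter cannot be confirmed from it. The associated publication concerns regulation of IRS1 by Wnt/beta-catenin signalling and the contribution of IRS1 to the neoplastic phenotype. This suggests the construct was used for stable IRS1 depletion in loss-of-function studies in that setting. The "A4" in the name presumably marks one particular IRS1 hairpin, though the record does not explain it.
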