Addgene plasmid #25697: IRS1-A4
Depositing lab: Eric Fearon. Depositing organization: University of Michigan. Publication: IRS1 regulation by Wnt/beta-catenin signaling and varied contribution of IRS1 to the neoplastic phenotype. Bommer GT, Feng Y, Iura A, Giordano TJ, Kuick R, Kadikoy H, Sikorski D, Wu R, Cho KR, Fearon ER. J Biol Chem. 2010 Jan 15. 285(3):1928-38. 10.1074/jbc.M109.060319 PubMed 19843521.
Backbone
  Vector backbone: pSUPERIOR RETRO-PURO
  Backbone manufacturer: Oligoengine
  Backbone size w/o insert (bp): 6349
  Vector type: Retroviral, RNAi
  Selectable markers: Puromycin
Growth in bacteria
  Bacterial resistance: Ampicillin, 100 μg/mL
  Growth temperature: 37°C
  Growth strain: DH5alpha
  Copy number: Unknown
Gene/Insert
  Gene/Insert name: IRS1
  Species: H. sapiens (human)
  Entrez Gene: IRS1 (a.k.a. HIRS-1)
  Cloning method: Restriction Enzyme
  Sequencing primers: 5′ pLXSN5'; 3′ T7
Terms and licenses: Academic/Nonprofit Terms; Industry Terms: Not Available to Industry
Depositor comments: sense 5′-GAT CCC GAG CAT GTA CAA ATG CTT CTC TTC CTG TCA AGA AGC GTT TGT GCA TGC TCT TTT TA-3′ antisense 5′-AGC TTA AAA AGA GCA TGC ACA AAC GCT TCT TGA CAG GAA GAG AAG CAT TTG TAC ATG CTC GG
How to cite: IRS1-A4 was a gift from Eric Fearon (Addgene plasmid # 25697 ; http://n2t.net/addgene:25697 ; RRID:Addgene_25697)
